>Addgene plasmid #231289 | pAVEC2_N-mCitrine | addgene full sequence | sequence record 458407 | Addgene NGS Result
TTGAGATCCTTTTTTTCTGCGCGTAATCTGCTGCTTGCAAACAAAAAAACCACCGCTACCAGCGGTGGTT
TGTTTGCCGGATCAAGAGCTACCAACTCTTTTTCCGAAGGTAACTGGCTTCAGCAGAGCGCAGATACCAA
ATACTGTTCTTCTAGTGTAGCCGTAGTTAGGCCACCACTTCAAGAACTCTGTAGCACCGCCTACATACCT
CGCTCTGCTAATCCTGTTACCAGTGGCTGCTGCCAGTGGCGATAAGTCGTGTCTTACCGGGTTGGACTCA
AGACGATAGTTACCGGATAAGGCGCAGCGGTCGGGCTGAACGGGGGGTTCGTGCACACAGCCCAGCTTGG
AGCGAACGACCTACACCGAACTGAGATACCTACAGCGTGAGCTATGAGAAAGCGCCACGCTTCCCGAAGG
GAGAAAGGCGGACAGGTATCCGGTAAGCGGCAGGGTCGGAACAGGAGAGCGCACGAGGGAGCTTCCAGGG
GGAAACGCCTGGTATCTTTATAGTCCTGTCGGGTTTCGCCACCTCTGACTTGAGCGTCGATTTTTGTGAT
GCTCGTCAGGGGGGCGGAGCCTATGGAAAAACGCCAGCAACGCGGCCTTTTTACGGTTCCTGGCCTTTTG
CTGGCCTTTTGCTCACATGTTCTTTCCTGCGTTATCCCCTGATTCTGTGGATAACCGTATTACCGCCTTT
GAGTGACTGAAGAACCGAGCGCCGCCGTCTAAAAAGGTGATGTGTATTTGAGTAAAACAGCTTGCGTCAT
GCGGTCGCTGCGTATATGATGCGATGAGTAAATAAACAAATACGCAAGGGGAACGCATGAAGGTTATCGC
TGTACTTAACCAGAAAGGCGGGTCAGGCAAGACGACCATCGCAACCCATCTAGCCCGCGCCCTGCAACTC
GCCGGGGCCGATGTTCTGTTAGTCGATTCCGATCCCCAGGGCAGTGCCCGCGATTGGGCGGCCGTGCGGG
AAGATCAACCGCTAACCGTTGTCGGCATCGACCGCCCGACGATTGACCGCGACGTGAAGGCCATCGGCCG
GCGCGACTTCGTAGTGATCGACGGAGCGCCCCAGGCGGCGGACTTGGCTGTGTCCGCGATCAAGGCAGCC
GACTTCGTGCTGATTCCGGTGCAGCCAAGCCCTTACGACATATGGGCCACCGCCGACCTGGTGGAGCTGG
TTAAGCAGCGCATTGAGGTCACGGATGGAAGGCTACAAGCGGCCTTTGTCGTGTCGCGGGCGATCAAAGG
CACGCGCATCGGCGGTGAGGTTGCCGAGGCGCTGGCCGGGTACGAGCTGCCCATTCTTGAGTCCCGTATC
ACGCAGCGCGTGAGCTACCCAGGCACTGCCGCCGCCGGCACAACCGTTCTTGAATCAGAACCCGAGGGCG
ACGCTGCCCGCGAGGTCCAGGCGCTGGCCGCTGAAATTAAATCAAAACTCATTTGAGTTAATGAGGTAAA
GAGAAAATGAGCAAAAGCACAAACACGCTAAGTGCCGGCCGTCCGAGCGCACGCAGCAGCAAGGCTGCAA
CGTTGGCCAGCCTGGCAGACACGCCAGCCATGAAGCGGGTCAACTTTCAGTTGCCGGCGGAGGATCACAC
CAAGCTGAAGATGTACGCGGTACGCCAAGGCAAGACCATTACCGAGCTGCTATCTGAATACATCGCGCAG
CTACCAGAGTAAATGAGCAAATGAATAAATGAGTAGATGAATTTTAGCGGCTAAAGGAGGCGGCATGGAA
AATCAAGAACAACCAGGCACCGACGCCGTGGAATGCCCCATGTGTGGAGGAACGGGCGGTTGGCCAGGCG
TAAGCGGCTGGGTTGCCTGCCGGCCCTGCAATGGCACTGGAACCCCCAAGCCCGAGGAATCGGCGTGAGC
GGTCGCAAACCATCCGGCCCGGTACAAATCGGCGCGGCGCTGGGTGATGACCTGGTGGAGAAGTTGAAGG
CCGCGCAGGCCGCCCAGCGGCAACGCATCGAGGCAGAAGCACGCCCCGGTGAATCGTGGCAAGCGGCCGC
TGATCGAATCCGCAAAGAATCCCGGCAACCGCCGGCAGCCGGTGCGCCGTCGATTAGGAAGCCGCCCAAG
GGCGACGAGCAACCAGATTTTTTCGTTCCGATGCTCTATGACGTGGGCACCCGCGATAGTCGCAGCATCA
TGGACGTGGCCGTTTTCCGTCTGTCGAAGCGTGACCGACGAGCTGGCGAGGTGATCCGCTACGAGCTTCC
AGACGGGCACGTAGAGGTTTCCGCAGGGCCGGCCGGCATGGCCAGTGTGTGGGATTACGACCTGGTACTG
ATGGCGGTTTCCCATCTAACCGAATCCATGAACCGATACCGGGAAGGGAAGGGAGACAAGCCCGGCCGCG
TGTTCCGTCCACACGTTGCGGACGTACTCAAGTTCTGCCGGCGAGCCGATGGCGGAAAGCAGAAAGACGA
CCTGGTAGAAACCTGCATTCGGTTAAACACCACGCACGTTGCCATGCAGCGTACGAAGAAGGCCAAGAAC
GGCCGCCTGGTGACGGTATCCGAGGGTGAAGCCTTGATTAGCCGCTACAAGATCGTAAAGAGCGAAACCG
GGCGGCCGGAGTACATCGAGATCGAGCTAGCTGATTGGATGTACCGCGAGATCACAGAAGGCAAGAACCC
GGACGTGCTGACGGTTCACCCCGATTACTTTTTGATCGATCCCGGCATCGGCCGTTTTCTCTACCGCCTG
GCACGCCGCGCCGCAGGCAAGGCAGAAGCCAGATGGTTGTTCAAGACGATCTACGAACGCAGTGGCAGCG
CCGGAGAGTTCAAGAAGTTCTGTTTCACCGTGCGCAAGCTGATCGGGTCAAATGACCTGCCGGAGTACGA
TTTGAAGGAGGAGGCGGGGCAGGCTGGCCCGATCCTAGTCATGCGCTACCGCAACCTGATCGAGGGCGAA
GCATCCGCCGGTTCCTAATGTACGGAGCAGATGCTAGGGCAAATTGCCCTAGCAGGGGAAAAAGGTCGAA
AAGGTCTCTTTCCTGTGGATAGCACGTACATTGGGAACCCAAAGCCGTACATTGGGAACCGGAACCCGTA
CATTGGGAACCCAAAGCCGTACATTGGGAACCGGTCACACATGTAAGTGACTGATATAAAAGAGAAAAAA
GGCGATTTTTCCGCCTAAAACTCTTTAAAACTTATTAAAACTCTTAAAACCCGCCTGGCCTGTGCATAAC
TGTCTGGCCAGCGCACAGCCGAAGAGCTGCAAAAAGCGCCTACCCTTCGGTCGCTGCGCTCCCTACGCCC
CGCCGCTTCGCGTCGGCCTATCGCGGCCGCTGGCCGCTCAAAAATGGCTGGCCTACGGCCAGGCAATCTA
CCAGCGCGCGGACAAGCTAGGATTGGCAGGATATATTCAGTTGTAAATGCGAGCTGTTGGCTGGCTGGTG
GCAGGATATATTCAGTTGTAAATAAATTGACGCTTAGACAACTTAATAACACATTGCGGACGTTTTTAAT
GTACTGAATTAACGCCGAATTAATTCGAGCTCTCTAGAAAGCTTATCTTTAATCATATTCCATAGTCCAT
ACCATAGCACATACAGTAGTTATATGCTGCAGAAGAGATCCAACAAAACATTCACAATGGATTATAGAAA
CATTTGTTTATTCATTATAATGAGATCTTACATTCATTTAATATTAGAAAAAGCCACAAATTCATAACAC
AACAAGCCAAGAAGAAAACACAAACTTAAGCACACAAGCTTTTTATTTGACACACCAAATATTTCATCTT
CATCTTCATATTTACTCGCTTTCTTTTTCGAAGGTCTCAGTACCTTCAGGGCATCCTCTTGATACATTAC
TTTCCACTTCGATTGGGGCAAGCTGTAGCAGTTCTTGCTTAGACCGAATTGCCATCTCACAGAGATGCTG
AAGAGTTCGCGACCCTCCAGAAACGGTGATACTAACTCCTCGAAACCGAATACTATAGGTACATCCGATC
TGGTCGAAACCGAAAAATCGAGATGCTGCATAGTTAACCGAATCTCCCGTCCAAGATCCAAGGACTCTGT
GCAGTGAAGCTTCCGTCCTGTCGTATCTGAGATATCTCTTAAATACAACTTTCCCGAAACCCCAGCTTTC
CTTGAAACCAAGGGGATTATCTTGATTCGAATTAGTCTCATCGTTATGTAGCCGCCACTCAGTCCAACTC
GGACTTTCGTCAGGAAGTTTGAAGGGAGAAGTGGTACCTCCTGATCCTCCATCCCAACGTTCACTGTTAG
CTTGTTCCCTAGCGTCGTTTCCTTGTATAGCTCGTTCCATCTGTTAATCAGAAAAACTCAGATTAATCGA
CAAATTCGATCGCACAAACTAGAAACTAACACCAGATCTAGATAGAAATCACAAATCGAAGAGTAATTAT
TCGACAAAACTCAAATTATTTGAACAAATCGGATGATATCTATGAAACCCTAATCGAGAATTAAGATGAT
ATCTAACGATCAAACCCAGAAAATCGTCTTCGATCTAAGATTAACAGAATCTAAACCAAAGAACATATAC
GAAATTGGGATCGAACGAAAACAAAATCGAAGATTTTGAGAGAATAAGGAACACAGAAATTTACCTTCAT
CACGGTAGAGAGAATTGAGAGAAAGTTTTTAAGATTTTGAGAAATTGAAATCTGAATTGTGAAGAAGAAG
AGCTCTTTGGGTATTGTTTTATAGAAGAAGAAGAAGAAAAGACGAGGACGACTAGGTCACGAGAAAGCTA
AGGCGGTGAAGCAATAGCTAATAATAAAATGACACGTGTATTGAGCGTTGTTTACACGCAAAGTTGTTTT
TGGCTAATTGCCTTATTTTTAGGTTGAGGAAAAGTATTTGTGCTTTGAGTTGATAAACACGACTCGTGTG
TGCCGGCTGCAACCACTTTGACGCCGTTTATTACTGACTCGTCGACTCGAGACTAGAGCCAAGCTGATCT
CCTTTGCCCCGGAGATCACCATGGACGACTTTCTCTATCTCTACGATCTAGGAAGAAAGTTCGACGGAGA
AGGTGACGATACCATGTTCACCACCGATAATGAGAAGATTAGCCTCTTCAATTTCAGAAAGAATGCTGAC
CCACAGATGGTTAGAGAGGCTTACGCGGCAGGTCTCATCAAGACGATCTACCCGAGTAATAATCTCCAGG
AGATCAAATACCTTCCCAAGAAGGTTAAAGATGCAGTCAAAAGATTCAGGACTAACTGCATCAAGAACAC
AGAGAAAGATATATTTCTCAAGATCAGAAGTACTATTCCAGTATGGACGATTCAAGGCTTGCTTCATAAA
CCAAGGCAAGTAATAGAGATTGGAGTCTCTAAGAAAGTAGTTCCTACTGAATCAAAGGCCATGGAGTCAA
AAATTCAGATCGAGGATCTAACAGAACTCGCCGTGAAGACTGGCGAACAGTTCATACAGAGTCTTTTACG
ACTCAATGACAAGAAGAAAATCTTCGTCAACATGGTGGAGCACGACACTCTCGTCTACTCCAAGAATATC
AAAGATACAGTCTCAGAAGACCAAAGGGCTATTGAGACTTTTCAACAAAGGGTAATATCGGGAAACCTCC
TCGGATTCCATTGCCCAGCTATCTGTCACTTCATCAAAAGGACAGTAGAAAAGGAAGGTGGCACCTACAA
ATGCCATCATTGCGATAAAGGAAAGGCTATCGTTCAAGATGCCTCTGCCGACAGTGGTCCCAAAGATGGA
CCCCCACCCACGAGGAGCATCGTGGAAAAAGAAGACGTTCCAACCACGTCTTCAAAGCAAGTGGATTGAT
GTGATATCTCCACTGACGTAAGGGATGACGCACAATCCCACTATCCTTCGCAATGAGACTTTTCAACAAA
GGGTAATATCGGGAAACCTCCTCGGATTCCATTGCCCAGCTATCTGTCACTTCATCAAAAGGACAGTAGA
AAAGGAAGGTGGCACCTACAAATGCCATCATTGCGATAAAGGAAAGGCTATCGTTCAAGATGCCTCTGCC
GACAGTGGTCCCAAAGATGGACCCCCACCCACGAGGAGCATCGTGGAAAAAGAAGACGTTCCAACCACGT
CTTCAAAGCAAGTGGATTGATGTGATATCTCCACTGACGTAAGGGATGACGCACAATCCCACTATCCTTC
GCAAGACCCTTCCTCTATATAAGGAAGTTCATTTCATTTGGAGAGAGGCCTATTTTTACAACAATTACCA
ACAACAACAAACAACAAACAACATTACAATTACTATTTACAATTACAGGCCTCCCGGGACCATGGTGTCG
AAGGGAGAAGAACTCTTCACTGGAGTTGTTCCTATCCTCGTTGAGCTTGATGGTGATGTTAATGGTCATA
AGTTCTCTGTCTCTGGTGAGGGTGAAGGAGATGCTACTTACGGAAAGTTGACTTTGAAATTCATCTGCAC
TACTGGTAAACTTCCTGTTCCATGGCCAACACTTGTTACCACTTTCGGTTATGGTTTGATGTGTTTTGCT
CGTTACCCTGATCACATGAAGCAACACGACTTCTTCAAATCTGCTATGCCTGAAGGTTACGTTCAAGAGA
GAACCATCTTCTTTAAGGATGATGGGAATTACAAGACTAGAGCTGAGGTGAAGTTTGAGGGAGACACTCT
TGTGAACAGAATTGAGTTGAAGGGTATTGATTTCAAGGAAGATGGAAACATTCTTGGTCACAAGCTTGAG
TACAACTACAATTCTCACAATGTTTACATCATGGCTGACAAGCAGAAGAACGGAATCAAGGTTAACTTCA
AGATCCGTCACAACATCGAGGATGGATCTGTTCAGCTTGCTGATCATTACCAGCAGAACACTCCTATTGG
TGACGGTCCTGTTCTTCTTCCAGATAACCACTACCTCTCTTACCAATCTAAGCTCTCCAAAGATCCAAAC
GAGAAGAGAGACCATATGGTTTTGTTGGAGTTTGTTACTGCTGCTGGTATCACTCTCGGAATGGATGAGC
TCTACAAGGGGTCAGGAAGCGAAACACCAGGAACATCAGAAAGTGCAACACCAGAATCTGGATCCGGCTC
TGAAACTCCTGGTACTAGTGAATCGGCTACCCCTGAATCAGGGTCCTGATCACGGCCATGCTAGAGTCCG
CAAAAATCACCAGTCTCTCTCTACAAATCTATCTCTCTCTATTTTTCTCCAGAATAATGTGTGAGTAGTT
CCCAGATAAGGGAATTAGGGTTCTTATAGGGTTTCGCTCATGTGTTGAGCATATAAGAAACCCTTAGTAT
GTATTTGTATTTGTAAAATACTTCTATCAATAAAATTTCTAATTCCTAAAACCAAAATCCAGTGACCTGG
TAACCTGGCAGGATATATGCGGTTGTAATTTTGGCAGGATATATGCGGTTGTAATTCATTTTTATTGTCT
AAATTTCTGTATTTGTTTGTTTGCAATTAGATCCACGTTGTGTCTCAAAATCTCTGATGTTACATTGCAC
AAGATAAAAATATATCATCATGAACAATAAAACTGTCTGCTTACATAAACAGTAATACAAGGGGTGTTAT
GAGCCATATTCAACGGGAAACGTCGAGGCCGCGATTAAATTCCAACATGGATGCTGATTTATATGGGTAT
AAATGGGCTCGCGATAATGTCGGGCAATCAGGTGCGACAATCTATCGCTTGTATGGGAAGCCCGATGCGC
CAGAGTTGTTTCTGAAACATGGCAAAGGTAGCGTTGCCAATGATGTTACAGATGAGATGGTCAGACTAAA
CTGGCTGACGGAATTTATGCCTCTTCCGACCATCAAGCATTTTATCCGTACTCCTGATGATGCATGGTTA
CTCACCACTGCGATCCCCGGAAAAACAGCATTCCAGGTATTAGAAGAATATCCTGATTCAGGTGAAAATA
TTGTTGATGCGCTGGCAGTGTTCCTGCGCCGGTTGCATTCGATTCCTGTTTGTAATTGTCCTTTTAACAG
CGATCGCGTATTTCGTCTCGCTCAGGCGCAATCACGAATGAATAACGGTTTGGTTGATGCGAGTGATTTT
GATGACGAGCGTAATGGCTGGCCTGTTGAACAAGTCTGGAAAGAAATGCATAAACTTTTGCCATTCTCAC
CGGATTCAGTCGTCACTCATGGTGATTTCTCACTTGATAACCTTATTTTTGACGAGGGGAAATTAATAGG
TTGTATTGATGTTGGACGAGTCGGAATCGCAGACCGATACCAGGATCTTGCCATCCTATGGAACTGCCTC
GGTGAGTTTTCTCCTTCATTACAGAAACGGCTTTTTCAAAAATATGGTATTGATAATCCTGATATGAATA
AATTGCAGTTTCATTTGATGCTCGATGAGTTTTTCTAATCAGAATTGGTTAATTGGTTGTAACACTGGCA
GAGCATTACGCTGACTTGACGGGACGGCGCAAGCTCATGACCAAAATCCCTTAACGTGAGTTACGCGTCG
TTCCACTGAGCGTCAGACCCCGTAGAAAAGATCAAAGGATCTTC
Features (pLannotate 1.2.2; 14 found; start..end, strand, type, name):
      1..589     +  rep_origin     ori: high-copy-number ColE1/pMB1/pBR322/pUC origin of replication
    827..1456    +  CDS            pVS1 StaA: stability protein from the Pseudomonas plasmid pVS1 (Heeb et al., 2000)
   1885..2958    +  CDS            pVS1 RepA: replication protein from the Pseudomonas plasmid pVS1 (Heeb et al., 2000)
   3024..3218    +  rep_origin     pVS1 oriV: origin of replication for the Pseudomonas plasmid pVS1 (Heeb et al., 2000)
   3385..3408    +  misc_feature   LB T-DNA repeat: left border repeat from octopine Ach5 T-DNA
   3430..3453    +  misc_feature   LB T-DNA repeat: left border repeat from octopine Ach5 T-DNA
   3542..3790    -  terminator     HSP terminator: efficient transcription terminator from the Arabidopsis thaliana heat shock protein 18.2 gene (Nagaya et al., 2010)
   3795..4310    -  CDS            P19_TBSVC: Experimental evidence at protein level: Swiss-Prot protein existence level 1. Acts as a suppressor of RNA-mediated gene silencing, also known as post-transcriptional gene silencing (PTGS), a mechanism of plant viral defense that limits the accumulation of viral RNAs. Binds to short interfering RNAs (siRNAs) with high affinity. Acts as a molecular caliper to specifically select siRNAs based on the length of the duplex region of the RNA (By similarity). From Tomato bushy stunt virus (strain Cherry) (TBSV).
   5563..5863    +  promoter       CaMV 35S promoter (fragment): strong constitutive promoter from cauliflower mosaic virus
   5864..6205    +  promoter       CaMV 35S promoter: strong constitutive promoter from cauliflower mosaic virus
   6221..6276    +  misc_feature   TMV Ω: translational enhancer from the tobacco mosaic virus 5'-leader sequence (Gallie et al., 1988)
   6292..7008    +  CDS            mCitrine: mCitrine is a basic (constitutively fluorescent) yellow fluorescent protein published in 2001, derived from Aequorea victoria.
   7184..7343    +  polyA_signal   CaMV poly(A) signal (fragment): cauliflower mosaic virus polyadenylation signal
   7559..8368    +  CDS            KanR: aminoglycoside phosphotransferase; aph(3')-Ia; confers resistance to kanamycin in bacteria or G418 (Geneticin®) in eukaryotes
