[The description below was written by a language model from this plasmid's Addgene catalogue record and pLannotate feature annotations shown in this document.]
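Description:
pAVEC2_N-mCitrine is an empty plant binary vector for Agrobacterium-mediated transient expression of proteins fused at their N terminus to the yellow fluorescent protein mCitrine. According to the record, the backbone was assembled from fragments of pENTR, pEG103 and NPTII. The annotated 8.5 kb sequence carries a high-copy ColE1/pUC-type origin for propagation in E. coli, together with the pVS1 replication module (StaA stability protein, RepA and oriV) that maintains the plasmid in Agrobacterium. Bacterial selection is by kanamycin through an aph(3')-Ia gene. Two copies of the octopine-type left border T-DNA repeat are annotated. No right border appears in the feature table, and no plant selectable marker is annotated, in keeping with the stated transient-expression purpose.

The primary expression cassette is driven by a CaMV 35S promoter preceded by an additional 35S fragment, an arrangement resembling a duplicated-enhancer 35S. It is followed by the TMV Ω translational enhancer, the mCitrine coding sequence and a CaMV polyadenylation signal. No gene is present at this locus. A coding sequence of interest would be inserted downstream of mCitrine, before the terminator, to generate the fusion, although the cloning site itself is not annotated. A second cassette in the opposite orientation encodes the p19 protein of tomato bushy stunt virus, terminated by the Arabidopsis HSP18.2 terminator. The promoter driving p19 is not identified in the feature table. p19 binds short interfering RNAs and suppresses post-transcriptional gene silencing, which increases accumulation of the co-delivered fusion protein. The vector is suited to localization or expression studies of tagged proteins in transient plant assays.
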