Addgene plasmid #231289: pAVEC2_N-mCitrine
Purpose: (Empty Backbone) For transiently expressing fusion proteins with N terminally tagged mCitrine in plants (includes p19 silencing suppressor)
Depositing lab: Jacob Brunkard. Depositing organization: University of Wisconsin, Madison. Publication: Seamless, modular binary vectors for plant cell and molecular biology. Greenhalgh R, Horner W, Klimpel KA, Chatterjee S, Scarpin MR, Brunkard JO. Plant Biotechnol J. 2025 Jun 26. doi: 10.1111/pbi.70233. PubMed 40574375.
Backbone
  Vector backbone: Backbone assembled from fragments of pENTR, pEG103, and NPTII
  Vector type: Plant Expression
  Tag / fusion protein: mCitrine (N terminal on insert)
Growth in bacteria
  Bacterial resistance: Kanamycin, 50 μg/mL
  Growth temperature: 37°C
  Growth strain: DH5alpha
  Copy number: Unknown
Gene/Insert
  Gene/Insert name: None
  Mutation: N/A
  Tag / fusion protein: mCitrine (N terminal on insert)
Terms and licenses: Academic/Nonprofit Terms; Industry Terms: Not Available to Industry
Depositor comments: No gene inserted in primary locus, this is a vector backbone. pAVEC2 has a p19 expression cassette (TBSV p19 silencing supressor from tomato bushy stunt virus) inserted into a secondary locus for increased protein expression in plant transient expression experiments.
How to cite: pAVEC2_N-mCitrine was a gift from Jacob Brunkard (Addgene plasmid # 231289 ; http://n2t.net/addgene:231289 ; RRID:Addgene_231289)
